Addgene plasmid #195867: pAAV-2X(CMV-eBFP2-3XNLS-pA)
Purpose: to express nuclear localized eBFP2
Depositing lab: Jonathan Ploski. Depositing organization: Pennsylvania State University, College of Medicine. Publication: Adeno-associated viral vector resource for the RNA-targeting Cas13d: A comparison of high-fidelity variants, DjCas13d and hfCas13d. Back F, Sandoval A, Vu LM, Hong VM, Bhaskara A, Rodriguez SR, O'Brien JT, Kolber BJ, Kroener S, Ploski JE. Mol Ther Methods Clin Dev. 2025 Aug 20;33(4):101565. doi: 10.1016/j.omtm.2025.101565. eCollection 2025 Dec 11. PubMed 41020266.
Backbone
  Vector backbone: Unspecified
  Vector type: AAV
Growth in bacteria
  Bacterial resistance: Ampicillin, 100 μg/mL
  Growth temperature: 37°C
  Growth strain: NEB Stable
  Copy number: High Copy
Gene/Insert
  Gene/Insert name: eBFP2
  Species: Other
  Promoter: CMV
  Cloning method: Restriction Enzyme; 5′ cloning site Unknown (unknown if destroyed)
Resource information
  A portion of this plasmid was derived from a plasmid made by: Addgene plasmid 14893
Terms and licenses: Academic/Nonprofit Terms; Industry Terms: Not Available to Industry
How to cite: pAAV-2X(CMV-eBFP2-3XNLS-pA) was a gift from Jonathan Ploski (Addgene plasmid # 195867 ; http://n2t.net/addgene:195867 ; RRID:Addgene_195867)
