[The description below was written by a language model from this plasmid's Addgene catalogue record and pLannotate feature annotations shown in this document.]
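Description:
pAAV-2X(CMV-eBFP2-3XNLS-pA) is an adeno-associated virus transfer plasmid of about 6.5 kb designed to express a nuclear-localized blue fluorescent protein in mammalian cells. The record does not name the backbone, but the annotated sequence shows a typical AAV cis-plasmid layout. A high-copy ColE1/pUC-type origin and an ampicillin resistance gene (β-lactamase with its own promoter) provide propagation and selection in E. coli, and an f1 phage origin is also present. AAV2 inverted terminal repeats, which direct replication and packaging of the intervening DNA into AAV particles, flank the payload. They are annotated only as fragments, which is common for these repetitive, structured elements in automated annotation. The recombination-reduced strain listed in the record fits a plasmid carrying both ITRs and a large direct repeat. A few short hits (RSF ori, bom, rop fragments) appear to be incidental backbone or junction matches.

The payload is two identical expression cassettes in tandem, in the same orientation. Each cassette contains the human CMV immediate-early enhancer and promoter driving EBFP2, a rapidly maturing monomeric blue fluorescent protein derived from Aequorea victoria. EBFP2 is joined through a short linker derived from a multiple cloning site to three consecutive SV40 large T antigen nuclear localization signals, and the cassette ends with an SV40 polyadenylation signal. The triple NLS concentrates the blue signal in the nucleus, which makes individual expressing cells easier to identify and count. The record does not state why the cassette is duplicated; it may increase expression per genome or bring the genome closer to optimal packaging size. The stated purpose is simply to express nuclear eBFP2, and the plasmid comes from an AAV vector resource for RNA-targeting Cas13d, where it plausibly serves as a reporter or control.
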