Features (pLannotate 1.2.2; 30 found; start..end, strand, type, name):
      1..589     +  rep_origin     ori: high-copy-number ColE1/pMB1/pBR322/pUC origin of replication
    662..689     +  repeat_region  AAV2 ITR (fragment): inverted terminal repeat of adeno-associated virus serotype 2 inverted
    718..745     +  repeat_region  AAV2 ITR (fragment): inverted terminal repeat of adeno-associated virus serotype 2 inverted
    884..912     +  rep_origin     RSF ori (fragment): Plasmids containing the RSF 1030 origin of replication can be propagated in E. coli cells that contain additional plasmids with compatible origins.
    980..1283    +  enhancer       CMV enhancer: human cytomegalovirus immediate early enhancer
   1284..1487    +  promoter       CMV promoter: human cytomegalovirus (CMV) immediate early promoter
   1532..2248    +  CDS            EBFP2: EBFP2 is a basic (constitutively fluorescent) blue fluorescent protein published in 2007, derived from Aequorea victoria. It is reported to be a rapidly-maturing monomer with moderate acid sensitivity.
   2249..2269    +  misc_feature   MCS (fragment): multiple cloning site
   2273..2293    +  CDS            SV40 NLS: nuclear localization signal of SV40 (simian virus 40) large T antigen
   2297..2317    +  CDS            SV40 NLS: nuclear localization signal of SV40 (simian virus 40) large T antigen
   2321..2341    +  CDS            SV40 NLS: nuclear localization signal of SV40 (simian virus 40) large T antigen
   2364..2448    +  CDS            large T antigen (fragment): large T antigen from SV40 (simian virus 40)
   2471..2592    +  polyA_signal   SV40 poly(A) signal: SV40 polyadenylation signal
   2617..2644    +  rep_origin     RSF ori (fragment): Plasmids containing the RSF 1030 origin of replication can be propagated in E. coli cells that contain additional plasmids with compatible origins.
   2712..3015    +  enhancer       CMV enhancer: human cytomegalovirus immediate early enhancer
   3016..3219    +  promoter       CMV promoter: human cytomegalovirus (CMV) immediate early promoter
   3264..3980    +  CDS            EBFP2: EBFP2 is a basic (constitutively fluorescent) blue fluorescent protein published in 2007, derived from Aequorea victoria. It is reported to be a rapidly-maturing monomer with moderate acid sensitivity.
   3981..4001    +  misc_feature   MCS (fragment): multiple cloning site
   4005..4025    +  CDS            SV40 NLS: nuclear localization signal of SV40 (simian virus 40) large T antigen
   4029..4049    +  CDS            SV40 NLS: nuclear localization signal of SV40 (simian virus 40) large T antigen
   4053..4073    +  CDS            SV40 NLS: nuclear localization signal of SV40 (simian virus 40) large T antigen
   4096..4180    +  CDS            large T antigen (fragment): large T antigen from SV40 (simian virus 40)
   4203..4324    +  polyA_signal   SV40 poly(A) signal: SV40 polyadenylation signal
   4416..4497    +  repeat_region  AAV2 ITR (fragment): inverted terminal repeat of adeno-associated virus serotype 2 inverted
   4539..4590    -  misc_feature   bom (fragment): basis of mobility region from pBR322
   4609..5064    +  rep_origin     f1 ori (sequence partly withheld): f1 bacteriophage origin of replication; arrow indicates direction of (+) strand synthesis
   5065..5114    -  misc_feature   bom (fragment): basis of mobility region from pBR322
   5216..5251    -  CDS            rop (fragment): Rop protein, which maintains plasmids at low copy number; rop
   5346..5450    +  promoter       AmpR promoter: bla
   5451..6311    +  CDS            AmpR: β-lactamase; bla; confers resistance to ampicillin, carbenicillin, and related antibiotics
>Addgene plasmid #195867 | pAAV-2X(CMV-eBFP2-3XNLS-pA) | addgene full sequence | sequence record 383153 | Addgene NGS Result
TTGAGATCCTTTTTTTCTGCGCGTAATCTGCTGCTTGCAAACAAAAAAACCACCGCTACCAGCGGTGGTT
TGTTTGCCGGATCAAGAGCTACCAACTCTTTTTCCGAAGGTAACTGGCTTCAGCAGAGCGCAGATACCAA
ATACTGTTCTTCTAGTGTAGCCGTAGTTAGGCCACCACTTCAAGAACTCTGTAGCACCGCCTACATACCT
CGCTCTGCTAATCCTGTTACCAGTGGCTGCTGCCAGTGGCGATAAGTCGTGTCTTACCGGGTTGGACTCA
AGACGATAGTTACCGGATAAGGCGCAGCGGTCGGGCTGAACGGGGGGTTCGTGCACACAGCCCAGCTTGG
AGCGAACGACCTACACCGAACTGAGATACCTACAGCGTGAGCTATGAGAAAGCGCCACGCTTCCCGAAGG
GAGAAAGGCGGACAGGTATCCGGTAAGCGGCAGGGTCGGAACAGGAGAGCGCACGAGGGAGCTTCCAGGG
GGAAACGCCTGGTATCTTTATAGTCCTGTCGGGTTTCGCCACCTCTGACTTGAGCGTCGATTTTTGTGAT
GCTCGTCAGGGGGGCGGAGCCTATGGAAAAACGCCAGCAACGCGGCCTTTTTACGGTTCCTGGCCTTTTG
CTGGCCTTTTGCTCACATGTCCTGCAGGCAGCTGCGCGCTCGCTCGCTCACTGAGGCCGCCCGGGCGTCG
GGCGACCTTTGGTCGCCCGGCCTCAGTGAGCGAGCGAGCGCGCAGAGAGGGAGTGGCCAACTCCATCACT
AGGGGTTCCTGCGGCAATTCAGTCGATAACTATAACGGTCCTAAGGTAGCGATTTAAATACGCGCTCTCT
TAAGGTAGCCCCGGGACGCGTCAATTGAGATCTGGATCCGGTACCTGATTCTGTGGATAACCGTATTACC
GCCATGCATTAGTTATTAATAGTAATCAATTACGGGGTCATTAGTTCATAGCCCATATATGGAGTTCCGC
GTTACATAACTTACGGTAAATGGCCCGCCTGGCTGACCGCCCAACGACCCCCGCCCATTGACGTCAATAA
TGACGTATGTTCCCATAGTAACGCCAATAGGGACTTTCCATTGACGTCAATGGGTGGAGTATTTACGGTA
AACTGCCCACTTGGCAGTACATCAAGTGTATCATATGCCAAGTACGCCCCCTATTGACGTCAATGACGGT
AAATGGCCCGCCTGGCATTATGCCCAGTACATGACCTTATGGGACTTTCCTACTTGGCAGTACATCTACG
TATTAGTCATCGCTATTACCATGGTGATGCGGTTTTGGCAGTACATCAATGGGCGTGGATAGCGGTTTGA
CTCACGGGGATTTCCAAGTCTCCACCCCATTGACGTCAATGGGAGTTTGTTTTGGCACCAAAATCAACGG
GACTTTCCAAAATGTCGTAACAACTCCGCCCCATTGACGCAAATGGGCGGTAGGCGTGTACGGTGGGAGG
TCTATATAAGCAGAGCTGGTTTAGTGAACCGTCAGATCCGCTAGCGCTACCGGTCGCCACCATGGTGAGC
AAGGGCGAGGAGCTGTTCACCGGGGTGGTGCCCATCCTGGTCGAGCTGGACGGCGACGTAAACGGCCACA
AGTTCAGCGTGAGGGGCGAGGGCGAGGGCGATGCCACCAACGGCAAGCTGACCCTGAAGTTCATCTGCAC
CACCGGCAAGCTGCCCGTGCCCTGGCCCACCCTCGTGACCACCCTGAGCCACGGCGTGCAGTGCTTCGCC
CGCTACCCCGACCACATGAAGCAGCACGACTTCTTCAAGTCCGCCATGCCCGAAGGCTACGTCCAGGAGC
GCACCATCTTCTTCAAGGACGACGGCACCTACAAGACCCGCGCCGAGGTGAAGTTCGAGGGCGACACCCT
AGTGAACCGCATCGAGCTGAAGGGCGTCGACTTCAAGGAGGACGGCAACATCCTGGGGCACAAGCTGGAG
TACAACTTCAACAGCCACAACATCTATATCATGGCCGTCAAGCAGAAGAACGGCATCAAGGTGAACTTCA
AGATCCGCCACAACGTGGAGGACGGCAGCGTGCAGCTCGCCGACCACTACCAGCAGAACACCCCCATCGG
CGACGGCCCCGTGCTGCTGCCCGACAGCCACTACCTGAGCACCCAGTCCGTGCTGAGCAAAGACCCCAAC
GAGAAGCGCGATCACATGGTCCTGCTGGAGTTCCGCACCGCCGCCGGGATCACTCTCGGCATGGACGAGC
TGTACAAGTCCGGACTCAGATCTCGAGCTGATCCAAAAAAGAAGAGAAAGGTAGATCCAAAAAAGAAGAG
AAAGGTAGATCCAAAAAAGAAGAGAAAGGTAGGATCCACCGGATCTAGATAACTGATCATAATCAGCCAT
ACCACATTTGTAGAGGTTTTACTTGCTTTAAAAAACCTCCCACACCTCCCCCTGAACCTGAAACATAAAA
TGAATGCAATTGTTGTTGTTAACTTGTTTATTGCAGCTTATAATGGTTACAAATAAAGCAATAGCATCAC
AAATTTCACAAATAAAGCATTTTTTTCACTGCATTCTAGTTGTGGTTTGTCCAAACTCATCAATGTATCT
TAAGGCGTAAATTGTAAGCGCGGCCGCTGATTCTGTGGATAACCGTATTACCGCCATGCATTAGTTATTA
ATAGTAATCAATTACGGGGTCATTAGTTCATAGCCCATATATGGAGTTCCGCGTTACATAACTTACGGTA
AATGGCCCGCCTGGCTGACCGCCCAACGACCCCCGCCCATTGACGTCAATAATGACGTATGTTCCCATAG
TAACGCCAATAGGGACTTTCCATTGACGTCAATGGGTGGAGTATTTACGGTAAACTGCCCACTTGGCAGT
ACATCAAGTGTATCATATGCCAAGTACGCCCCCTATTGACGTCAATGACGGTAAATGGCCCGCCTGGCAT
TATGCCCAGTACATGACCTTATGGGACTTTCCTACTTGGCAGTACATCTACGTATTAGTCATCGCTATTA
CCATGGTGATGCGGTTTTGGCAGTACATCAATGGGCGTGGATAGCGGTTTGACTCACGGGGATTTCCAAG
TCTCCACCCCATTGACGTCAATGGGAGTTTGTTTTGGCACCAAAATCAACGGGACTTTCCAAAATGTCGT
AACAACTCCGCCCCATTGACGCAAATGGGCGGTAGGCGTGTACGGTGGGAGGTCTATATAAGCAGAGCTG
GTTTAGTGAACCGTCAGATCCGCTAGCGCTACCGGTCGCCACCATGGTGAGCAAGGGCGAGGAGCTGTTC
ACCGGGGTGGTGCCCATCCTGGTCGAGCTGGACGGCGACGTAAACGGCCACAAGTTCAGCGTGAGGGGCG
AGGGCGAGGGCGATGCCACCAACGGCAAGCTGACCCTGAAGTTCATCTGCACCACCGGCAAGCTGCCCGT
GCCCTGGCCCACCCTCGTGACCACCCTGAGCCACGGCGTGCAGTGCTTCGCCCGCTACCCCGACCACATG
AAGCAGCACGACTTCTTCAAGTCCGCCATGCCCGAAGGCTACGTCCAGGAGCGCACCATCTTCTTCAAGG
ACGACGGCACCTACAAGACCCGCGCCGAGGTGAAGTTCGAGGGCGACACCCTAGTGAACCGCATCGAGCT
GAAGGGCGTCGACTTCAAGGAGGACGGCAACATCCTGGGGCACAAGCTGGAGTACAACTTCAACAGCCAC
AACATCTATATCATGGCCGTCAAGCAGAAGAACGGCATCAAGGTGAACTTCAAGATCCGCCACAACGTGG
AGGACGGCAGCGTGCAGCTCGCCGACCACTACCAGCAGAACACCCCCATCGGCGACGGCCCCGTGCTGCT
GCCCGACAGCCACTACCTGAGCACCCAGTCCGTGCTGAGCAAAGACCCCAACGAGAAGCGCGATCACATG
GTCCTGCTGGAGTTCCGCACCGCCGCCGGGATCACTCTCGGCATGGACGAGCTGTACAAGTCCGGACTCA
GATCTCGAGCTGATCCAAAAAAGAAGAGAAAGGTAGATCCAAAAAAGAAGAGAAAGGTAGATCCAAAAAA
GAAGAGAAAGGTAGGATCCACCGGATCTAGATAACTGATCATAATCAGCCATACCACATTTGTAGAGGTT
TTACTTGCTTTAAAAAACCTCCCACACCTCCCCCTGAACCTGAAACATAAAATGAATGCAATTGTTGTTG
TTAACTTGTTTATTGCAGCTTATAATGGTTACAAATAAAGCAATAGCATCACAAATTTCACAAATAAAGC
ATTTTTTTCACTGCATTCTAGTTGTGGTTTGTCCAAACTCATCAATGTATCTTAAGGCGTAAATTGTAAG
CAAGCTTCTAGATATCCTCTCTTAAGGTAGCATCGAGATTTAAATTAGGGATAACAGGGTAATGGCGCGG
GCCGCAGGAACCCCTAGTGATGGAGTTGGCCACTCCCTCTCTGCGCGCTCGCTCGCTCACTGAGGCCGGG
CGACCAAAGGTCGCCCGGCCTCAGTGAGCGAGCGAGCGCGCAGCTGCCTGCAGGGGCGCCTGATGCGGTA
TTTTCTCCTTACGCATCTGTGCGGTATTTCACACCGCATA
[95 nt withheld, positions 4591-4685]
T
[46 nt withheld, positions 4687-4732]
C
[141 nt withheld, positions 4734-4874]
CCTTTGACGTTGGAGTCCACGTTCTTT
[37 nt withheld, positions 4902-4938]
ACTCTATCTCGGGCTATTCTTTTGATTTATAAGGGATTTTGCCGATTTCGGTCTATTGGTTAAAAAATGA
GCTGATTTAACAAAAATTTAACGCGAATTTTAACAAAATATTAACGTTTACAATTTTATGGTGCACTCTC
AGTACAATCTGCTCTGATGCCGCATAGTTAAGCCAGCCCCGACACCCGCCAACACCCGCTGACGCGCCCT
GACGGGCTTGTCTGCTCCCGGCATCCGCTTACAGACAAGCTGTGACCGTCTCCGGGAGCTGCATGTGTCA
GAGGTTTTCACCGTCATCACCGAAACGCGCGAGACGAAAGGGCCTCGTGATACGCCTATTTTTATAGGTT
AATGTCATGATAATAATGGTTTCTTAGACGTCAGGTGGCACTTTTCGGGGAAATGTGCGCGGAACCCCTA
TTTGTTTATTTTTCTAAATACATTCAAATATGTATCCGCTCATGAGACAATAACCCTGATAAATGCTTCA
ATAATATTGAAAAAGGAAGAGTATGAGTATTCAACATTTCCGTGTCGCCCTTATTCCCTTTTTTGCGGCA
TTTTGCCTTCCTGTTTTTGCTCACCCAGAAACGCTGGTGAAAGTAAAAGATGCTGAAGATCAGTTGGGTG
CACGAGTGGGTTACATCGAACTGGATCTCAACAGCGGTAAGATCCTTGAGAGTTTTCGCCCCGAAGAACG
TTTTCCAATGATGAGCACTTTTAAAGTTCTGCTATGTGGCGCGGTATTATCCCGTATTGACGCCGGGCAA
GAGCAACTCGGTCGCCGCATACACTATTCTCAGAATGACTTGGTTGAGTACTCACCAGTCACAGAAAAGC
ATCTTACGGATGGCATGACAGTAAGAGAATTATGCAGTGCTGCCATAACCATGAGTGATAACACTGCGGC
CAACTTACTTCTGACAACGATCGGAGGACCGAAGGAGCTAACCGCTTTTTTGCACAACATGGGGGATCAT
GTAACTCGCCTTGATCGTTGGGAACCGGAGCTGAATGAAGCCATACCAAACGACGAGCGTGACACCACGA
TGCCTGTAGCAATGGCAACAACGTTGCGCAAACTATTAACTGGCGAACTACTTACTCTAGCTTCCCGGCA
ACAATTAATAGACTGGATGGAGGCGGATAAAGTTGCAGGACCACTTCTGCGCTCGGCCCTTCCGGCTGGC
TGGTTTATTGCTGATAAATCTGGAGCCGGTGAGCGTGGGTCTCGCGGTATCATTGCAGCACTGGGGCCAG
ATGGTAAGCCCTCCCGTATCGTAGTTATCTACACGACGGGGAGTCAGGCAACTATGGATGAACGAAATAG
ACAGATCGCTGAGATAGGTGCCTCACTGATTAAGCATTGGTAACTGTCAGACCAAGTTTACTCATATATA
CTTTAGATTGATTTAAAACTTCATTTTTAATTTAAAAGGATCTAGGTGAAGATCCTTTTTGATAATCTCA
TGACCAAAATCCCTTAACGTGAGTTTTCGTTCCACTGAGCGTCAGACCCCGTAGAAAAGATCAAAGGATC
TTC
